>Addgene plasmid #131158 | MigR1-Flag-TRIB1 | addgene full sequence | sequence record 258848 | Addgene NGS Result
AGATTTGGAGACCCCTGCCCAGGGACCACCGACCCCCCCGCCGGGAGGTAAGCTGGCCAGCGGTCGTTTC
GTGTCTGTCTCTGTCTTTGTGCGTGTTTGTGCCGGCATCTAATGTTTGCGCCTGCGTCTGTACTAGTTAG
CTAACTAGCTCTGTATCTGGCGGACCCGTGGTGGAACTGACGAGTTCTGAACACCCGGCCGCAACCCTGG
GAGACGTCCCAGGGACTTTGGGGGCCGTTTTTGTGGCCCGACCTGAGGAAGGGAGTCGATGTGGAATCCG
ACCCCGTCAGGATATGTGGTTCTGGTAGGAGACGAGAACCTAAAACAGTTCCCGCCTCCGTCTGAATTTT
TGCTTTCGGTTTGGAACCGAAGCCGCGCGTCTTGTCTGCTGCAGCGCTGCAGCATCGTTCTGTGTTGTCT
CTGTCTGACTGTGTTTCTGTATTTGTCTGAAAATTAGGGCCAGACTGTTACCACTCCCTTAAGTTTGACC
TTAGGTCACTGGAAAGATGTCGAGCGGATCGCTCACAACCAGTCGGTAGATGTCAAGAAGAGACGTTGGG
TTACCTTCTGCTCTGCAGAATGGCCAACCTTTAACGTCGGATGGCCGCGAGACGGCACCTTTAACCGAGA
CCTCATCACCCAGGTTAAGATCAAGGTCTTTTCACCTGGCCCGCATGGACACCCAGACCAGGTCCCCTAC
ATCGTGACCTGGGAAGCCTTGGCTTTTGACCCCCCTCCCTGGGTCAAGCCCTTTGTACACCCTAAGCCTC
CGCCTCCTCTTCCTCCATCCGCCCCGTCTCTCCCCCTTGAACCTCCTCGTTCGACCCCGCCTCGATCCTC
CCTTTATCCAGCCCTCACTCCTTCTCTAGGCGCCGGAATTAGATCCATGGACTACAAAGACGATGACGAC
AAGATGCGGGTCGGTCCCGTGCGTTTTGCCCTGAGCGGCGCCTCGCAGCCCCGCGGTCCGGGTCTACTGT
TTCCGGCTGCCCGGGGAACCCCGGCCAAACGCCTGCTGGACACGGACGACGCGGGGGCAGTGGCGGCCAA
GTGTCCGCGCCTCTCTGAGTGCTCGAGTCCCCCCGACTACCTCAGTCCCCCTGGCTCGCCCTGCAGCCCT
CAGCCTCCGCCCTCCACGCAGGGGACCGGCGGCAGCTGTGTGAGCTCACCCGGGCCCAGCCGAATCGCCG
ACTACCTGCTGCTACCCCTAGCTGAGCGCGAGCATGTGTCCCGGGCACTGTGCATCCACACCGGCCGCGA
GCTGCGCTGCAAGGAATTCCCCATTAAACACTACCAGGACAAAATCAGGCCTTACATCCAGCTGCCGTCC
CATAGCAACATCACTGGCATTGTGGAGGTGCTCCTTGGTGAGAGCAAGGCCTACGTCTTCTTCGAGAAGG
ACTTTGGAGACATGCACTCCTATGTGCGGAGCCGAAAACGGCTTCGGGAAGAGGAGGCCGCTCGGCTCTT
CAAGCAGATTGTTTCCGCCGTCGCCCACTGCCACCAGTCGGCCATCGTGCTGGGGGACCTGAAGCTCAGG
AAGTTCGTCTTCTCCACCGAGGAGAGAACCCAGCTTAGACTGGAAAGCCTGGAAGATACTCACATCATTA
AGGGTGAAGATGATGCGCTGTCAGATAAACATGGCTGCCCAGCCTACGTGAGCCCCGAGATCCTCAACAC
TACTGGGACCTACTCTGGAAAGGCGGCGGACGTCTGGAGCCTCGGGGTGATGCTCTATACGCTTTTGGTC
GGACGATACCCCTTTCATGACTCAGATCCGAGTGCCCTTTTTTCCAAAATCCGCCGTGGACAGTTCTGCA
TTCCTGAGCACGTCTCCCCCAAAGCCAGGTGCCTCATCCGAAGCCTCCTAAGACGAGAACCTTCTGAGAG
ACTCACAGCTCCTCAGATCTTACTCCATCCCTGGTTCGAGTATGTCTTGGAACCGGGCTATGTTGACTCA
GAAATAGGAACTTCAGACCAGATTGTTCCTGAGTACCAGGAGGACAGTGACATAAGTTCCTTCTTCTGCT
AGGTTAACGAATTCCGCCCCCCCCCCCTAACGTTACTGGCCGAAGCCGCTTGGAATAAGGCCGGTGTGCG
TTTGTCTATATGTTATTTTCCACCATATTGCCGTCTTTTGGCAATGTGAGGGCCCGGAAACCTGGCCCTG
TCTTCTTGACGAGCATTCCTAGGGGTCTTTCCCCTCTCGCCAAAGGAATGCAAGGTCTGTTGAATGTCGT
GAAGGAAGCAGTTCCTCTGGAAGCTTCTTGAAGACAAACAACGTCTGTAGCGACCCTTTGCAGGCAGCGG
AACCCCCCACCTGGCGACAGGTGCCTCTGCGGCCAAAAGCCACGTGTATAAGATACACCTGCAAAGGCGG
CACAACCCCAGTGCCACGTTGTGAGTTGGATAGTTGTGGAAAGAGTCAAATGGCTCTCCTCAAGCGTATT
CAACAAGGGGCTGAAGGATGCCCAGAAGGTACCCCATTGTATGGGATCTGATCTGGGGCCTCGGTGCACA
TGCTTTACATGTGTTTAGTCGAGGTTAAAAAAACGTCTAGGCCCCCCGAACCACGGGGACGTGGTTTTCC
TTTGAAAAACACGATGATAATATGGCCACAACCATGGTGAGCAAGGGCGAGGAGCTGTTCACCGGGGTGG
TGCCCATCCTGGTCGAGCTGGACGGCGACGTAAACGGCCACAAGTTCAGCGTGTCTGGCGAGGGCGAGGG
CGATGCCACCTACGGCAAGCTGACCCTGAAGTTCATCTGCACCACCGGCAAGCTGCCCGTGCCCTGGCCC
ACCCTCGTGACCACCCTGACCTACGGCGTGCAGTGCTTCAGCCGCTACCCCGACCACATGAAGCAGCACG
ACTTCTTCAAGTCCGCCATGCCCGAAGGCTACGTCCAGGAGCGCACCATCTTCTTCAAGGACGACGGCAA
CTACAAGACCCGCGCCGAGGTGAAGTTCGAGGGCGACACCCTGGTGAACCGCATCGAGCTGAAGGGCATC
GACTTCAAGGAGGACGGCAACATCCTGGGGCACAAGCTGGAGTACAACTACAACAGCCACAACGTCTATA
TCATGGCCGACAAGCAGAAGAACGGCATCAAGGCGAACTTCAAGATCCGCCACAACATCGAGGACGGCAG
CGTGCAGCTCGCCGACCACTACCAGCAGAACACCCCCATCGGCGACGGCCCCGTGCTGCTGCCCGACAAC
CACTACCTGAGCACCCAGTCCGCCCTGAGCAAAGACCCCAACGAGAAGCGCGATCACATGGTCCTGCTGG
AGTTCGTGACCGCCGCCGGGATCACTCTCGGCATGGACGAGCTGTACAAGTAATGAATTAATTAAGAATT
ATCAAGCTTATCGATACCGTCGACCTGCAGCCAAGCTTATCGATAAAATAAAAGATTTTATTTAGTCTCC
AGAAAAAGGGGGGAATGAAAGACCCCACCTGTAGGTTTGGCAAGCTAGCTTAAGTAACGCCATTTTGCAA
GGCATGGAAAATACATAACTGAGAATAGAGAAGTTCAGATCAAGGTTAGGAACAGAGAGACAGCAGAATA
TGGGCCAAACAGGATATCTGTGGTAAGCAGTTCCTGCCCCGGCTCAGGGCCAAGAACAGATGGTCCCCAG
ATGCGGTCCCGCCCTCAGCAGTTTCTAGAGAACCATCAGATGTTTCCAGGGTGCCCCAAGGACCTGAAAT
GACCCTGTGCCTTATTTGAACTAACCAATCAGTTCGCTTCTCGCTTCTGTTCGCGCGCTTCTGCTCCCCG
AGCTCAATAAAAGAGCCCACAACCCCTCACTCGGCGCGCCAGTCCTCCGATAGACTGCGTCGCCCGGGTA
CCCGTGTATCCAATAAACCCTCTTGCAGTTGCATCCGACTTGTGGTCTCGCTGTTCCTTGGGAGGGTCTC
CTCTGAGTGATTGACTACCCGTCAGCGGGGGTCTTTCATGGGTAACAGTTTCTTGAAGTTGGAGAACAAC
ATTCTGAGGGTAGGAGTCGAATATTAAGTAATCCTGACTCAATTAGCCACTGTTTTGAATCCACATACTC
CAATACTCCTGAAATAGTTCATTATGGACAGCGCAGAAAGAGCTGGGGAGAATTGTGAAATTGTTATCCG
CTCACAATTCCACACAACATACGAGCCGGAAGCATAAAGTGTAAAGCCTGGGGTGCCTAATGAGTGAGCT
AACTCACATTAATTGCGTTGCGCTCACTGCCCGCTTTCCAGTCGGGAAACCTGTCGTGCCAGCTGCATTA
ATGAATCGGCCAACGCGCGGGGAGAGGCGGTTTGCGTATTGGGCGCTCTTCCGCTTCCTCGCTCACTGAC
TCGCTGCGCTCGGTCGTTCGGCTGCGGCGAGCGGTATCAGCTCACTCAAAGGCGGTAATACGGTTATCCA
CAGAATCAGGGGATAACGCAGGAAAGAACATGTGAGCAAAAGGCCAGCAAAAGGCCAGGAACCGTAAAAA
GGCCGCGTTGCTGGCGTTTTTCCATAGGCTCCGCCCCCCTGACGAGCATCACAAAAATCGACGCTCAAGT
CAGAGGTGGCGAAACCCGACAGGACTATAAAGATACCAGGCGTTTCCCCCTGGAAGCTCCCTCGTGCGCT
CTCCTGTTCCGACCCTGCCGCTTACCGGATACCTGTCCGCCTTTCTCCCTTCGGGAAGCGTGGCGCTTTC
TCATAGCTCACGCTGTAGGTATCTCAGTTCGGTGTAGGTCGTTCGCTCCAAGCTGGGCTGTGTGCACGAA
CCCCCCGTTCAGCCCGACCGCTGCGCCTTATCCGGTAACTATCGTCTTGAGTCCAACCCGGTAAGACACG
ACTTATCGCCACTGGCAGCAGCCACTGGTAACAGGATTAGCAGAGCGAGGTATGTAGGCGGTGCTACAGA
GTTCTTGAAGTGGTGGCCTAACTACGGCTACACTAGAAGAACAGTATTTGGTATCTGCGCTCTGCTGAAG
CCAGTTACCTTCGGAAAAAGAGTTGGTAGCTCTTGATCCGGCAAACAAACCACCGCTGGTAGCGGTGGTT
TTTTTGTTTGCAAGCAGCAGATTACGCGCAGAAAAAAAGGATCTCAAGAAGATCCTTTGATCTTTTCTAC
GGGGTCTGACGCTCAGTGGAACGAAAACTCACGTTAAGGGATTTTGGTCATGAGATTATCAAAAAGGATC
TTCACCTAGATCCTTTTAAATTAAAAATGAAGTTTTAAATCAATCTAAAGTATATATGAGTAAACTTGGT
CTGACAGTTACCAATGCTTAATCAGTGAGGCACCTATCTCAGCGATCTGTCTATTTCGTTCATCCATAGT
TGCCTGACTCCCCGTCGTGTAGATAACTACGATACGGGAGGGCTTACCATCTGGCCCCAGTGCTGCAATG
ATACCGCGAGACCCACGCTCACCGGCTCCAGATTTATCAGCAATAAACCAGCCAGCCGGAAGGGCCGAGC
GCAGAAGTGGTCCTGCAACTTTATCCGCCTCCATCCAGTCTATTAATTGTTGCCGGGAAGCTAGAGTAAG
TAGTTCGCCAGTTAATAGTTTGCGCAACGTTGTTGCCATTGCTACAGGCATCGTGGTGTCACGCTCGTCG
TTTGGTATGGCTTCATTCAGCTCCGGTTCCCAACGATCAAGGCGAGTTACATGATCCCCCATGTTGTGCA
AAAAAGCGGTTAGCTCCTTCGGTCCTCCGATCGTTGTCAGAAGTAAGTTGGCCGCAGTGTTATCACTCAT
GGTTATGGCAGCACTGCATAATTCTCTTACTGTCATGCCATCCGTAAGATGCTTTTCTGTGACTGGTGAG
TACTCAACCAAGTCATTCTGAGAATAGTGTATGCGGCGACCGAGTTGCTCTTGCCCGGCGTCAATACGGG
ATAATACCGCGCCACATAGCAGAACTTTAAAAGTGCTCATCATTGGAAAACGTTCTTCGGGGCGAAAACT
CTCAAGGATCTTACCGCTGTTGAGATCCAGTTCGATGTAACCCACTCGTGCACCCAACTGATCTTCAGCA
TCTTTTACTTTCACCAGCGTTTCTGGGTGAGCAAAAACAGGAAGGCAAAATGCCGCAAAAAAGGGAATAA
GGGCGACACGGAAATGTTGAATACTCATACTCTTCCTTTTTCAATATTATTGAAGCATTTATCAGGGTTA
TTGTCTCATGAGCGGATACATATTTGAATGTATTTAGAAAAATAAACAAATAGGGGTTCCGCGCACATTT
CCCCGAAAAGTGCCACCTGACGTCTAAGAAACCATTATTATCATGACATTAACCTATAAAAATAGGCGTA
TCACGAGGCCCTTTCGTCTCGCGCGTTTCGGTGATGACGGTGAAAACCTCTGACACATGCAGCTCCCGGA
GACGGTCACAGCTTGTCTGTAAGCGGATGCCGGGAGCAGACAAGCCCGTCAGGGCGCGTCAGCGGGTGTT
GGCGGGTGTCGGGGCTGGCTTAACTATGCGGCATCAGAGCAGATTGTACTGAGAGTGCACCATATGCGGT
GTGAAATACCGCACAGATGCGTAAGGAGAAAATACCGCATCAGGCGCCATTCGCCATTCAGGCTGCGCAA
CTGTTGGGAAGGGCGATCGGTGCGGGCCTCTTCGCTATTACGCCAGCTGGCGAAAGGGGGATGTGCTGCA
AGGCGATTAAGTTGGGTAACGCCAGGGTTTTCCCAGTCACGACGTTGTAAAACGACGGCGCAAGGAATGG
TGCATGCAAGGAGATGGCGCCCAACAGTCCCCCGGCCACGGGGCCTGCCACCATACCCACGCCGAAACAA
GCGCTCATGAGCCCGAAGTGGCGAGCCCGATCTTCCCCATCGGTGATGTCGGCGATATAGGCGCCAGCAA
CCGCACCTGTGGCGCCGGTGATGCCGGCCACGATGCGTCCGGCGTAGAGGCGATTAGTCCAATTTGTTAA
AGACAGGATATCAGTGGTCCAGGCTCTAGTTTTGACTCAACAATATCACCAGCTGAAGCCTATAGAGTAC
GAGCCATAGATAAAATAAAAGATTTTATTTAGTCTCCAGAAAAAGGGGGGAATGAAAGACCCCACCTGTA
GGTTTGGCAAGCTAGCTTAAGTAACGCCATTTTGCAAGGCATGGAAAATACATAACTGAGAATAGAGAAG
TTCAGATCAAGGTTAGGAACAGAGAGACAGCAGAATATGGGCCAAACAGGATATCTGTGGTAAGCAGTTC
CTGCCCCGGCTCAGGGCCAAGAACAGATGGTCCCCAGATGCGGTCCCGCCCTCAGCAGTTTCTAGAGAAC
CATCAGATGTTTCCAGGGTGCCCCAAGGACCTGAAATGACCCTGTGCCTTATTTGAACTAACCAATCAGT
TCGCTTCTCGCTTCTGTTCGCGCGCTTCTGCTCCCCGAGCTCAATAAAAGAGCCCACAACCCCTCACTCG
GCGCGCCAGTCCTCCGATAGACTGCGTCGCCCGGGTACCCGTATTCCCAATAAAGCCTCTTGCTGTTTGC
ATCCGAATCGTGGACTCGCTGATCCTTGGGAGGGTCTCCTCAGATTGATTGACTGCCCACCTCGGGGGTC
TTTCATTTGGAGGTTCCACCG
Features (pLannotate 1.2.2; 21 found; start..end, strand, type, name):
     50..391     +  misc_feature   MESV Ψ: packaging signal of murine embryonic stem cell virus
    458..874     +  CDS            gag (truncated): truncated Moloney murine leukemia virus (MMLV) gag gene lacking the start codon
    889..909     +  CDS            3xFLAG (fragment): three tandem FLAG® epitope tags
    914..2029    +  CDS            Trib1: TRIB1_MOUSE - Also known as Trb1 From Mus musculus (Mouse).
   2148..2610    +  misc_feature   IRES: internal ribosome entry site (IRES) of the encephalomyocarditis virus (EMCV)
   2624..3343    +  CDS            EGFP: the original enhanced GFP (Yang et al., 1996) mammalian codon-optimized
   3360..3386    +  misc_feature   MCS (fragment): pBluescript multiple cloning site
   3445..3959    +  LTR            3' LTR: 3' long terminal repeat from murine embryonic stem cell virus
   4121..4137    -  protein_bind   lac operator: The lac repressor binds to the lac operator to inhibit transcription in E. coli. This inhibition can be relieved by adding lactose or isopropyl-β-D-thiogalactopyranoside (IPTG). lac repressor encoded by lacI
   4145..4175    -  promoter       lac promoter: promoter for the E. coli lac operon
   4190..4211    -  protein_bind   CAP binding site: CAP binding activates transcription in the presence of cAMP. E. coli catabolite activator protein
   4224..4316    -  CDS            lacI (fragment): lac repressor; lacI; The lac repressor binds to the lac operator to inhibit transcription in E. coli. This inhibition can be relieved by adding lactose or isopropyl-β-D-thiogalactopyranoside (IPTG).
   4499..5087    -  rep_origin     ori: high-copy-number ColE1/pMB1/pBR322/pUC origin of replication
   5258..6118    -  CDS            AmpR: β-lactamase; bla; confers resistance to ampicillin, carbenicillin, and related antibiotics
   6119..6223    -  promoter       AmpR promoter: bla
   6318..6353    +  CDS            rop (fragment): Rop protein, which maintains plasmids at low copy number; rop
   6455..6554    +  misc_feature   bom (fragment): basis of mobility region from pBR322
   6560..6709    -  CDS            lacZα (fragment): LacZα fragment of β-galactosidase; lacZ fragment
   6709..6910    -  CDS            TcR (fragment): tetracycline efflux protein; tet; confers resistance to tetracycline
   6911..7009    +  CDS            env (fragment): murine leukemia virus gPr80 envelope polyprotein precursor; env; proteolytically cleaved into gp70SU and p15TM subunits
   7051..7567    +  LTR            5' LTR: 5' long terminal repeat from murine embryonic stem cell virus
