[The description below was written by a language model from this plasmid's Addgene catalogue record and pLannotate feature annotations shown in this document.]
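Description:
MigR1-Flag-TRIB1 is a gammaretroviral expression plasmid built on the MIGR1 backbone, an MSCV-type vector, for delivering N-terminally Flag-tagged mouse Trib1 into mammalian cells. In bacteria it is maintained through a high-copy ColE1/pUC-type origin and selected with ampicillin via the β-lactamase gene and its own promoter. The plasmid backbone also carries several non-functional remnants of earlier cloning vectors, including fragments of lacI, lacZα, rop, bom, the tetracycline resistance gene and a lac promoter/operator region.

The viral portion is flanked by 5′ and 3′ long terminal repeats of murine embryonic stem cell virus. No separate internal promoter is annotated, so transcription of the payload is presumably driven by the 5′ LTR, as is standard for this vector family. Downstream of the 5′ LTR lie the Ψ packaging signal and a truncated, start-codon-less gag segment, which together promote encapsidation of the genomic RNA when the plasmid is introduced into a packaging cell line supplying gag, pol and env in trans. The short Flag epitope (annotated as a fragment of 3xFLAG) directly precedes the Trib1 coding sequence, followed by an EMCV IRES and EGFP. This bicistronic arrangement produces both proteins from one transcript, so GFP fluorescence marks transduced cells and serves as the only mammalian marker, allowing sorting or tracking rather than drug selection.

The associated study compared the ability of Tribbles family members to promote C/EBPα degradation and induce acute myelogenous leukemia, which fits use of this vector for stable Trib1 expression in transduced cells. The restriction sites used for cloning are not recorded.
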