Addgene plasmid #131158: MigR1-Flag-TRIB1
Purpose: Retroviral expression of flag-tagged mouse TRIB1
Depositing lab: Karen Keeshan & Warren Pear. Depositing organization: University of Pennsylvania. Publication: Differential ability of Tribbles family members to promote degradation of C/EBPalpha and induce acute myelogenous leukemia. Dedhia PH, Keeshan K, Uljon S, Xu L, Vega ME, Shestova O, Zaks-Zilberman M, Romany C, Blacklow SC, Pear WS. Blood. 2010 Aug 26;116(8):1321-8. doi: 10.1182/blood-2009-07-229450. Epub 2010 Apr 21. PubMed 20410507.
Backbone
  Vector backbone: MIGR1
  Backbone manufacturer: Warren Pear (Addgene plasmid # 27490)
  Vector type: Mammalian Expression, Retroviral
  Selectable markers: GFP
Growth in bacteria
  Bacterial resistance: Ampicillin, 100 μg/mL
  Growth temperature: 37°C
  Growth strain: NEB Stable
  Copy number: High Copy
Gene/Insert
  Gene/Insert name: Trib1
  Species: M. musculus (mouse)
  Entrez Gene: Trib1 (a.k.a. A530090O15Rik, TRB-1, Trb, Trb1)
  Tag / fusion protein: Flag (N terminal on insert)
  Cloning method: Restriction Enzyme; 5′ cloning site Unknown (unknown if destroyed); 3′ cloning site Unknown (unknown if destroyed)
Terms and licenses: Academic/Nonprofit Terms; Industry Terms: Not Available to Industry
How to cite: MigR1-Flag-TRIB1 was a gift from Karen Keeshan & Warren Pear (Addgene plasmid # 131158 ; http://n2t.net/addgene:131158 ; RRID:Addgene_131158)
